>Addgene plasmid #80652 | pProm1_BCD21-GFP | depositor full sequence | sequence record 151989 | pProm1_BCD21-GFP sequence 3070 bps
TCAGATAAAATATTTCTAGATTTCAGTGCAATTTATCTCTTCAAATGTAGCACCTGAAGTCAGCCCCATA
CGATATAAGTTGTTACTAGTGCTTGGATTCTCACCAATAAAAAACGCCCGGCGGCAACCGAGCGTTCTGA
ACAAATCCAGATGGAGTTCTGAGGTCATTACTGGATCTATCAACAGGAGTCCAAGCGAGCTCTCGAACCC
CAGAGTCCCGCTCAGAAGAACTCGTCAAGAAGGCGATAGAAGGCGATGCGCTGCGAATCGGGAGCGGCGA
TACCGTAAAGCACGAGGAAGCGGTCAGCCCATTCGCCGCCAAGCTCTTCAGCAATATCACGGGTAGCCAA
CGCTATGTCCTGATAGCGGTCCGCCACACCCAGCCGGCCACAGTCGATGAATCCAGAAAAGCGGCCATTT
TCCACCATGATATTCGGCAAGCAGGCATCGCCATGGGTCACGACGAGATCCTCGCCGTCGGGCATGCGCG
CCTTGAGCCTGGCGAACAGTTCGGCTGGCGCGAGCCCCTGATGCTCTTCGTCCAGATCATCCTGATCGAC
AAGACCGGCTTCCATCCGAGTACGTGCTCGCTCGATGCGATGTTTCGCTTGGTGGTCGAATGGGCAGGTA
GCCGGATCAAGCGTATGCAGCCGCCGCATTGCATCAGCCATGATGGATACTTTCTCGGCAGGAGCAAGGT
GAGATGACAGGAGATCCTGCCCCGGCACTTCGCCCAATAGCAGCCAGTCCCTTCCCGCTTCAGTGACAAC
GTCGAGCACAGCTGCGCAAGGAACGCCCGTCGTGGCCAGCCACGATAGCCGCGCTGCCTCGTCCTGCAGT
TCATTCAGGGCACCGGACAGGTCGGTCTTGACAAAAAGAACCGGGCGCCCCTGCGCTGACAGCCGGAACA
CGGCGGCATCAGAGCAGCCGATTGTCTGTTGTGCCCAGTCATAGCCGAATAGCCTCTCCACCCAAGCGGC
CGGAGAACCTGCGTGCAATCCATCTTGTTCAATCATGCGAAACGATCCTCATCCTGTCTCTTGATCAGAT
CATGATCCCCTGCGCCATCAGATCCTTGGCGGCAAGAAAGCCATCCAGTTTACTTTGCAGGGCTTCCCAA
CCTTACCAGAGGGCGCCCCAGCTGGCAATTCCGACGTCGAATTCAAAAGATCTTAAGTAAGTAAGAGTAT
ACGTATATCGGCTAATAACGTATTAAGGCGCTTCGGCGCCTTTTTTTATGGGGGTATTTTCATCCCAATC
CACACGTCCAACGCACAGCAAACACCACGTCGACCCTATCAGCTGCGTGCTTTCTATGAGTCGTTGCTGC
ATAACAAAAAGAGTATTGACTTAAAGTCTAACCTATAGGTATAATGTGTGGAGGGCCCAAGTTCACTTAA
AAAGGAGATCAACAATGAAAGCAATTTTCGTACTGAAACATCTTAATCATGCGAGGGATGGTTTCTAATG
AGCAAAGGAGAAGAACTTTTCACTGGAGTTGTCCCAATTCTTGTTGAATTAGATGGTGATGTTAATGGGC
ACAAATTTTCTGTCCGTGGAGAGGGTGAAGGTGATGCTACAAACGGAAAACTCACCCTTAAATTTATTTG
CACTACTGGAAAACTACCTGTTCCGTGGCCAACACTTGTCACTACTCTGACCTATGGTGTTCAATGCTTT
TCCCGTTATCCGGATCACATGAAACGGCATGACTTTTTCAAGAGTGCCATGCCCGAAGGTTATGTACAGG
AACGCACTATATCTTTCAAAGATGACGGGACCTACAAGACGCGTGCTGAAGTCAAGTTTGAAGGTGATAC
CCTTGTTAATCGTATCGAGTTAAAGGGTATTGATTTTAAAGAAGATGGAAACATTCTTGGACACAAACTC
GAGTACAACTTTAACTCACACAATGTATACATCACGGCAGACAAACAAAAGAATGGAATCAAAGCTAACT
TCAAAATTCGCCACAACGTTGAAGATGGTTCCGTTCAACTAGCAGACCATTATCAACAAAATACTCCAAT
TGGCGATGGCCCTGTCCTTTTACCAGACAACCATTACCTGTCGACACAATCTGTCCTTTCGAAAGATCCC
AACGAAAAGCGTGACCACATGGTCCTTCTTGAGTTTGTAACTGCTGCTGGGATTACACATGGCATGGATG
AGCTCTACAAATAAGGATCGGTTGTCGAGTAAGGATCTCCAGGCATCAAATAAAACGAAAGGCTCAGTCG
AAAGACTGGGCCTTTCGTTTTATCTGTTGTTTGTCGGTGAACGCTCTCTACTAGAGTCACACTGGCTCAC
CTTCGGGTGGGCCTTTCTGCGTTTATAGGATCCTAACTCGAGCCTAGGGATATATTCCGCTTCCTCGCTC
ACTGACTCGCTACGCTCGGTCGTTCGACTGCGGCGAGCGGAAATGGCTTACGAACGGGGCGGAGATTTCC
TGGAAGATGCCAGGAAGATACTTAACAGGGAAGTGAGAGGGCCGCGGCAAAGCCGTTTTTCCATAGGCTC
CGCCCCCCTGACAAGCATCACGAAATCTGACGCTCAAATCAGTGGTGGCGAAACCCGACAGGACTATAAA
GATACCAGGCGTTTCCCCCTGGCGGCTCCCTCGTGCGCTCTCCTGTTCCTGCCTTTCGGTTTACCGGTGT
CATTCCGCTGTTATGGCCGCGTTTGTCTCATTCCACGCCTGACACTCAGTTCCGGGTAGGCAGTTCGCTC
CAAGCTGGACTGTATGCACGAACCCCCCGTTCAGTCCGACCGCTGCGCCTTATCCGGTAACTATCGTCTT
GAGTCCAACCCGGAAAGACATGCAAAAGCACCACTGGCAGCAGCCACTGGTAATTGATTTAGAGGAGTTA
GTCTTGAAGTCATGCGCCGGTTAAGGCTAAACTGAAAGGACAAGTTTTGGTGACTGCGCTCCTCCAAGCC
AGTTACCTCGGTTCAAAGAGTTGGTAGCTCAGAGAACCTTCGAAAAACCGCCCTGCAAGGCGGTTTTTTC
GTTTTCAGAGCAAGAGATTACGCGCAGACCAAAACGATCTCAAGAAGATCATCTTATTAA
Features (pLannotate 1.2.2; 8 found; start..end, strand, type, name):
     97..191     -  terminator     lambda t0 terminator: transcription terminator from phage lambda
    225..1016    -  CDS            neo: KKA2_KLEPN - Also known as kan, nptII. Experimental evidence at protein level: Swiss-Prot protein existence level 1. Resistance to kanamycin, neomycin, paromomycin, ribostamycin, butirosin and gentamicin B. From Klebsiella pneumoniae.
   1048..1152    -  CDS            tnpA (fragment): TN5P_ECOLX - Also known as tnp. Experimental evidence at protein level: Swiss-Prot protein existence level 1. Mediates transposition of transposon Tn5 by a 'cut and paste' mechanism. First, the monomeric transposase binds the 19 bp inverted DNA repeats flanking the transposon. Then, dimerization of the DNA- bound transposase creates a synaptic DNA complex. After nicking of the first DNA strand, excision of the transposon proceeds through a series of intermediates. The transposase then mediates the insertion of the transposon at a new site by strand transfer. The activity of the wild- type tran
   1468..2181    +  CDS            Superfolder GFP: Superfolder GFP is a basic (constitutively fluorescent) green fluorescent protein published in 2005, derived from Aequorea victoria. It is reported to be a very rapidly-maturing weak dimer.
   2217..2288    +  terminator     rrnB T1 terminator: transcription terminator T1 from the E. coli rrnB gene
   2304..2331    +  terminator     T7Te terminator: phage T7 early transcription terminator
   2365..2420    -  rep_origin     RSF ori (fragment): Plasmids containing the RSF 1030 origin of replication can be propagated in E. coli cells that contain additional plasmids with compatible origins.
   2508..3053    -  rep_origin     p15A ori: Plasmids containing the medium-copy-number p15A origin of replication can be propagated in E. coli cells that contain a second plasmid with the ColE1 origin.
