[The description below was written by a language model from this plasmid's Addgene catalogue record and pLannotate feature annotations shown in this document.]
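Description:
pProm1_BCD21-GFP is a small bacterial expression plasmid for E. coli, built as a reporter for a defined promoter and translation-initiation combination. It replicates from the medium-copy p15A origin, which is compatible with ColE1-type plasmids, and is selected with kanamycin through the Tn5-derived neo/nptII gene. That gene lies on the reverse strand and is followed by the lambda t0 terminator. The short tnpA fragment next to the resistance gene and the short RSF ori fragment near p15A look like residual or homologous sequence detected by the annotation software rather than functional parts. No named commercial backbone is recorded.

The payload is superfolder GFP, a rapidly maturing, constitutively fluorescent Aequorea victoria derivative, on the forward strand and followed by tandem rrnB T1 and T7Te terminators that insulate the transcription unit from the origin. According to the catalogue entry, sfGFP is driven by a constitutive promoter ("Promoter1") and coupled to BCD21. BCD generally denotes a bicistronic design translation-initiation element, in which a short leader cistron is translationally coupled to the gene of interest to make expression more predictable. Neither the promoter nor the BCD is annotated in the feature table, and they presumably lie in the unannotated region upstream of the sfGFP coding sequence; the promoter's identity is not otherwise stated.

The catalogue gives a total size of 2353 bp, whereas the depositor's full sequence record is 3070 nt, a discrepancy the record does not explain. The plasmid comes from work on a cross-platform laboratory automation system, and its fluorescence output fits use as one member of a set of promoter/BCD expression-level variants.
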