Addgene plasmid #80652: pProm1_BCD21-GFP
Purpose: Promoter1 with BCD21-gfp
Depositing lab: Nathan Hillson. Depositing organization: Lawrence Berkeley National Laboratory. Publication: PR-PR: cross-platform laboratory automation system. Linshiz G, Stawski N, Goyal G, Bi C, Poust S, Sharma M, Mutalik V, Keasling JD, Hillson NJ. ACS Synth Biol. 2014 Aug 15;3(8):515-24. doi: 10.1021/sb4001728. Epub 2014 Jan 14. PubMed 25126893.
Backbone
  Vector backbone: N/A
  Backbone manufacturer: N/A
  Total vector size (bp): 2353
  Modifications to backbone: n/a
  Vector type: p15A origin, constitutive promoter, KanR
  Selectable markers: Kanamycin
Growth in bacteria
  Bacterial resistance: Kanamycin, 50 μg/mL
  Growth temperature: 37°C
  Growth strain: DH10B
  Growth instructions: Medium copy
  Copy number: Unknown
Gene/Insert
  Gene/Insert name: GFP (alt name: sfGFP)
  Insert size (bp): 717
  Mutation: NONE
  Promoter: constitutive promoter
  Cloning method: Unknown
  Sequencing primers: 5′ QB3284_Fwd CGATCCTCATCCTGTCTCTTGATC; 3′ QB3810_Rev CGAGCGTAGCGAGTCAGTG
Terms and licenses: Academic/Nonprofit Terms; Industry Terms: Not Available to Industry
How to cite: pProm1_BCD21-GFP was a gift from Nathan Hillson (Addgene plasmid # 80652 ; http://n2t.net/addgene:80652 ; RRID:Addgene_80652)
