>Addgene plasmid #80652 | pProm1_BCD21-GFP | addgene partial sequence | sequence record 154459 | pBbA5c-3 5'-CGTTTTATTTGATGCCTGG-3'
ATCCTTATTTGTAGAGCTCATCCATGCCATGTGTAATCCCAGCAGCAGTTACAAACTCAAGAAGGACCAT
GTGGTCACGCTTTTCGTTGGGATCTTTCGAAAGGACAGATTGTGTCGACAGGTAATGGTTGTCTGGTAAA
AGGACAGGGCCATCGCCAATTGGAGTATTTTGTTGATAATGGTCTGCTAGTTGAACGGAACCATCTTCAA
CGTTGTGGCGAATTTTGAAGTTAGCTTTGATTCCATTCTTTTGTTTGTCTGCCGTGATGTATACATTGTG
TGAGTTAAAGTTGTACTCGAGTTTGTGTCCAAGAATGTTTCCATCTTCTTTAAAATCAATACCCTTTAAC
TCGATACGATTAACAAGGGTATCACCTTCAAACTTGACTTCAGCACGCGTCTTGTAGGTCCCGTCATCTT
TGAAAGATATAGTGCGTTCCTGTACATAACCTTCGGGCATGGCACTCTTGAAAAAGTCATGCCGTTTCAT
GTGATCCGGATAACGGGAAAAGCATTGAACACCATAGGTCAGAGTAGTGACAAGTGTTGGCCACGGAACA
GGTAGTTTTCCAGTAGTGCAAATAAATTTAAGGGTGAGTTTTCCGTTTGTAGCATCACCTTCACCCTCTC
CACGGACAGAAAATTTGTGCCCATTAACATCACCATCTAATTCAACAAGAATTGGGACAACTCCAGTGAA
AAGTTCTTCTCCTTTGCTCATTAGAAACCATCCCTCGCATGATTAAGATGTTTCAGTACGAAAATTGCTT
TCATTGTTGATCTCCTTTTTAAGTGAACTTGGGCCCTCCACACATTATACCTATAGGTTAGACTTTAAGT
CAATACTCTTTTTGTTATGCAGCAACGACTCATAGAAAGCACGCAGCTGATAGGGTCGACGTGGTGTTTG
CTGTGCGTTGGACGTGTGGATTGGGATGAAAATACCCCCATAAAAAAAGGCGCCGAAGCGCC
