>Addgene plasmid #80652 | pProm1_BCD21-GFP | addgene partial sequence | sequence record 154460 | psc101-For 5'-GATCAGATCATGATCCCCTGCGCCATCAGATCC-3'
CCATCCAGTTTACTTTGCAGGGCTTCCCAACCTTACCAGAGGGCGCCCCAGCTGGCAATTCCGACGTCGA
ATTCAAAAGATCTTAAGTAAGTAAGAGTATACGTATATCGGCTAAAACGTATTAAGGCGCTTCGGCGCCT
TTTTTTATGGGGGTATTTTCATCCCAATCCACACGTCCAACGCACAGCAAACACCACGTCGACCCTATCA
GCTGCGTGCTTTCTATGAGTCGTTGCTGCATAACAAAAAGAGTATTGACTTAAAGTCTAACCTATAGGTA
TAATGTGTGGAGGGCCCAAGTTCACTTAAAAAGGAGATCAACAATGAAAGCAATTTTCGTACTGAAACAT
CTTAATCATGCGAGGGATGGTTTCTAATGAGCAAAGGAGAAGAACTTTTCACTGGAGTTGTCCCAATTCT
TGTTGAATTAGATGGTGATGTTAATGGGCACAAATTTTCTGTCCGTGGAGAGGGTGAAGGTGATGCTACA
AACGGAAAACTCACCCTTAAATTTATTTGCACTACTGGAAAACTACCTGTTCCGTGGCCAACACTTGTCA
CTACTCTGACCTATGGTGTTCAATGCTTTTCCCGTTATCCGGATCACATGAAACGGCATGACTTTTTCAA
GAGTGCCATGCCCGAAGGTTATGTACAGGAACGCACTATATCTTTCAAAGATGACGGGACCTACAAGACG
CGTGCTGAAGTCAAGTTTGAAGGTGATACCCTTGTTAATCGTATCGAGTTAAAGGGTATTGATTTTAAAG
AAGATGGAAACATTCTTGGACACAAACTCGAGTACAACTTTAACTCACACAATGTATACATCACGGCAGA
CAAACAAAAGAATGGAATCAAAGCTAACTTCAAAATTCGCCACAACGTTGA
